Addgene plasmid #42747: TAL3284
Depositing lab: Keith Joung. Depositing organization: Massachusetts General Hospital. Publication: Targeted gene disruption in somatic zebrafish cells using engineered TALENs. Sander JD, Cade L, Khayter C, Reyon D, Peterson RT, Joung JK, Yeh JR. Nat Biotechnol. 2011 Aug 5;29(8):697-8. doi: 10.1038/nbt.1934. PubMed 21822241.
Backbone
  Vector backbone: JDS70
  Backbone manufacturer: Addgene plasmid #32285
  Backbone size w/o insert (bp): 6447
  Vector type: Mammalian Expression ; T7
Growth in bacteria
  Bacterial resistance: Ampicillin, 100 μg/mL
  Growth temperature: 37°C
  Growth strain: XL1 Blue
  Copy number: High Copy
Gene/Insert
  Gene/Insert name: ZebrafishCommunity-hist2h3ca1-left (alt name: hist2h3ca1)
  Species: D. rerio (zebrafish)
  Insert size (bp): 1640
  Entrez Gene: hist2h3ca1 (a.k.a. cb654, si:dkey-23a13.21)
  Promoter: CMV
  Tag / fusion protein: 3X Flag (N terminal on backbone); WT FOKI (C terminal on backbone)
  Cloning method: Restriction Enzyme; 5′ cloning site N/A (destroyed during cloning); 3′ cloning site N/A (destroyed during cloning)
  Sequencing primers: 5′ CMV-F; 3′ BGH-rev
Terms and licenses: Academic/Nonprofit Terms; Industry Terms: Not Available to Industry
Depositor comments: Target binding site: TCTGTTTGAGGACACCAA It is strongly recommended that users perform a diagnostic digest to verify this plasmid prior to use. For example, a double digest of the plasmid with BamHI and KpnI should result in two bands at 2.3kb and 5.8kb.
How to cite: TAL3284 was a gift from Keith Joung (Addgene plasmid # 42747 ; http://n2t.net/addgene:42747 ; RRID:Addgene_42747)
