[The description below was written by a language model from this plasmid's Addgene catalogue record.]
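Description:
TAL3284 is a TALEN expression plasmid built on the JDS70 backbone, a roughly 6.4 kb vector classed as mammalian expression with an additional T7 promoter. It is maintained in E. coli as a high-copy plasmid under ampicillin selection. No feature table accompanies the record, so the origin of replication and the polyadenylation signal are not explicitly listed, although the use of a BGH reverse sequencing primer suggests a BGH terminator region downstream of the coding sequence.

The roughly 1.6 kb insert is not the zebrafish gene itself but an engineered TAL effector repeat array designed to bind a specific 18-nucleotide site in the zebrafish histone gene hist2h3ca1. It constitutes the "left" half-site monomer of a TALEN pair. The array was cloned by restriction enzyme methods that destroyed the junction sites, placing it in frame with elements supplied by the backbone: an N-terminal 3X FLAG tag for detection and a C-terminal wild-type FokI nuclease domain. Because FokI cleaves only as a dimer, this construct is intended to be used with a matching "right" monomer that binds the opposite strand nearby, so that the two nuclease domains meet over the spacer and make a double-strand break whose error-prone repair yields insertions or deletions.

The CMV promoter allows direct expression in transfected mammalian cells, while the T7 promoter permits in vitro transcription of TALEN mRNA, the usual route for delivery into zebrafish embryos. The associated work concerns targeted gene disruption in somatic zebrafish cells, and the insert name indicates that it belongs to a set of TALENs made for the zebrafish community.
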