>Addgene plasmid #42747 | TAL3284 | depositor partial sequence | sequence record 57867 | TAL3284 sequence 2430 bps
TCTAGAGCTAGCACCATGGACTACAAAGACCATGACGGTGATTATAAAGATCATGACATCGATTACAAGG
ATGACGATGACAAGATGGCCCCCAAGAAGAAGAGGAAGGTGGGCATTCACCGCGGGGTACCTATGGTGGA
CTTGAGGACACTCGGTTATTCGCAACAGCAACAGGAGAAAATCAAGCCTAAGGTCAGGAGCACCGTCGCG
CAACACCACGAGGCGCTTGTGGGGCATGGCTTCACTCATGCGCATATTGTCGCGCTTTCACAGCACCCTG
CGGCGCTTGGGACGGTGGCTGTCAAATACCAAGATATGATTGCGGCCCTGCCCGAAGCCACGCACGAGGC
AATTGTAGGGGTCGGTAAACAGTGGTCGGGAGCGCGAGCACTTGAGGCGCTGCTGACTGTGGCGGGTGAG
CTTAGGGGGCCTCCGCTCCAGCTCGACACCGGGCAGCTGCTGAAGATCGCGAAGAGAGGGGGAGTAACAG
CGGTAGAGGCAGTGCACGCCTGGCGCAATGCGCTCACCGGGGCCCCCTTGAACCTGACCCCAGACCAGGT
AGTCGCAATCGCGTCACATGACGGGGGAAAGCAAGCCCTGGAAACCGTGCAAAGGTTGTTGCCGGTCCTT
TGTCAAGACCACGGCCTTACACCGGAGCAAGTCGTGGCCATTGCAAGCAATGGGGGTGGCAAACAGGCTC
TTGAGACGGTTCAGAGACTTCTCCCAGTTCTCTGTCAAGCCCACGGGCTGACTCCCGATCAAGTTGTAGC
GATTGCGAATAACAATGGAGGGAAACAAGCATTGGAGACTGTCCAACGGCTCCTTCCCGTGTTGTGTCAA
GCCCACGGTTTGACGCCTGCACAAGTGGTCGCCATCGCCTCGAATGGCGGCGGTAAGCAGGCGCTGGAAA
CAGTACAGCGCCTGCTGCCTGTACTGTGCCAGGATCATGGACTGACCCCAGACCAGGTAGTCGCAATCGC
GTCAAACGGAGGGGGAAAGCAAGCCCTGGAAACCGTGCAAAGGTTGTTGCCGGTCCTTTGTCAAGACCAC
GGCCTTACACCGGAGCAAGTCGTGGCCATTGCAAGCAATGGGGGTGGCAAACAGGCTCTTGAGACGGTTC
AGAGACTTCTCCCAGTTCTCTGTCAAGCCCACGGGCTGACTCCCGATCAAGTTGTAGCGATTGCGAATAA
CAATGGAGGGAAACAAGCATTGGAGACTGTCCAACGGCTCCTTCCCGTGTTGTGTCAAGCCCACGGTTTG
ACGCCTGCACAAGTGGTCGCCATCGCCTCCAATATTGGCGGTAAGCAGGCGCTGGAAACAGTACAGCGCC
TGCTGCCTGTACTGTGCCAGGATCATGGACTGACCCCAGACCAGGTAGTCGCAATCGCGAACAATAATGG
GGGAAAGCAAGCCCTGGAAACCGTGCAAAGGTTGTTGCCGGTCCTTTGTCAAGACCACGGCCTTACACCG
GAGCAAGTCGTGGCCATTGCAAATAATAACGGTGGCAAACAGGCTCTTGAGACGGTTCAGAGACTTCTCC
CAGTTCTCTGTCAAGCCCACGGGCTGACTCCCGATCAAGTTGTAGCGATTGCGTCGAACATTGGAGGGAA
ACAAGCATTGGAGACTGTCCAACGGCTCCTTCCCGTGTTGTGTCAAGCCCACGGTTTGACGCCTGCACAA
GTGGTCGCCATCGCCAGCCATGATGGCGGTAAGCAGGCGCTGGAAACAGTACAGCGCCTGCTGCCTGTAC
TGTGCCAGGATCATGGACTGACCCCAGACCAGGTAGTCGCAATCGCGTCGAACATTGGGGGAAAGCAAGC
CCTGGAAACCGTGCAAAGGTTGTTGCCGGTCCTTTGTCAAGACCACGGCCTTACACCGGAGCAAGTCGTG
GCCATTGCATCCCACGACGGTGGCAAACAGGCTCTTGAGACGGTTCAGAGACTTCTCCCAGTTCTCTGTC
AAGCCCACGGGCTGACTCCCGATCAAGTTGTAGCGATTGCGTCGCATGACGGAGGGAAACAAGCATTGGA
GACTGTCCAACGGCTCCTTCCCGTGTTGTGTCAAGCCCACGGTTTGACGCCTGCACAAGTGGTCGCCATC
GCCTCCAATATTGGCGGTAAGCAGGCGCTGGAAACAGTACAGCGCCTGCTGCCTGTACTGTGCCAGGATC
ATGGACTGACACCCGAACAGGTGGTCGCCATTGCTTCTAACATCGGAGGACGGCCAGCCTTGGAGTCCAT
CGTAGCCCAATTGTCCAGGCCCGATCCCGCGTTGGCTGCGTTAACGAATGACCATCTGGTGGCGTTGGCA
TGTCTTGGTGGACGACCCGCGCTCGATGCAGTCAAAAAGGGTCTGCCTCATGCTCCCGCATTGATCAAAA
GAACCAACCGGCGGATTCCCGAGAGAACTTCCCATCGAGTCGCGGGATCC
