>Addgene plasmid #42747 | TAL3284 | addgene partial sequence | sequence record 60992 | JDS-TALEN-F 5'-TAGGGGTCGGTAAACAGTGG-3'
CTGACTGTGGCGGGTGAGCTTAGGGGGCCTCCGCTCCAGCTCGACACCGGGCAGCTGCTGAAGATCGCGA
AGAGAGGGGGAGTAACAGCGGTAGAGGCAGTGCACGCCTGGCGCAATGCGCTCACCGGGGCCCCCTTGAA
CCTGACCCCAGACCAGGTAGTCGCAATCGCGTCACATGACGGGGGAAAGCAAGCCCTGGAAACCGTGCAA
AGGTTGTTGCCGGTCCTTTGTCAAGACCACGGCCTTACACCGGAGCAAGTCGTGGCCATTGCAAGCAATG
GGGGTGGCAAACAGGCTCTTGAGACGGTTCAGAGACTTCTCCCAGTTCTCTGTCAAGCCCACGGGCTGAC
TCCCGATCAAGTTGTAGCGATTGCGAATAACAATGGAGGGAAACAAGCATTGGAGACTGTCCAACGGCTC
CTTCCCGTGTTGTGTCAAGCCCACGGTTTGACGCCTGCACAAGTGGTCGCCATCGCCTCGAATGGCGGCG
GTAAGCAGGCGCTGGAAACAGTACAGCGCCTGCTGCCTGTACTGTGCCAGGATCATGGACTGACCCCAGA
CCAGGTAGTCGCAATCGCGTCAAACGGAGGGGGAAAGCAAGCCCTGGAAACCGTGCAAAGGTTGTTGCCG
GTCCTTTGTCAAGACCACGGCCTTACACCGGAGCAAGTCGTGGCCATTGCAAGCAATGGGGGTGGCAAAC
AGGCTCTTGAGACGGTTCAGAGACTTCTCCCAGTTCTCTGTCAAGCCCACGGGCTGACTCCCGATCAAGT
TGTAGCGATTGCGAATAACAATGGAGGGAAACAAGCATTGGAGACTGTCCAACGGCTCCTTCCCGTGTTG
TGTCAAGCCCACGGTTTGACGCCTGCACAAGTGGTCGCCATCGCCTCCAATATTGGCGGTAAGCAGGCGC
TGGAAACAGTACAGCGC
